>Addgene plasmid #101653 | pGS_C_3xFLAG | addgene full sequence | sequence record 195144 | Addgene NGS Result
ACCGGTTGACTTGGGTCAACTGTCAGACCAAGTTTACTCATATATACTTTAGATTGATTTAAAACTTCAT
TTTTAATTTAAAAGGATCTAGGTGAAGATCCTTTTTGATAATCTCATGACCAAAATCCCTTAACGTGAGT
TTTCGTTCCACTGAGCGTCAGACCCCGTAGAAAAGATCAAAGGATCTTCTTGAGATCCTTTTTTTCTGCG
CGTAATCTGCTGCTTGCAAACAAAAAAACCACCGCTACCAGCGGTGGTTTGTTTGCCGGATCAAGAGCTA
CCAACTCTTTTTCCGAAGGTAACTGGCTTCAGCAGAGCGCAGATACCAAATACTGTTCTTCTAGTGTAGC
CGTAGTTAGGCCACCACTTCAAGAACTCTGTAGCACCGCCTACATACCTCGCTCTGCTAATCCTGTTACC
AGTGGCTGCTGCCAGTGGCGATAAGTCGTGTCTTACCGGGTTGGACTCAAGACGATAGTTACCGGATAAG
GCGCAGCGGTCGGGCTGAACGGGGGGTTCGTGCACACAGCCCAGCTTGGAGCGAACGACCTACACCGAAC
TGAGATACCTACAGCGTGAGCTATGAGAAAGCGCCACGCTTCCCGAAGGGAGAAAGGCGGACAGGTATCC
GGTAAGCGGCAGGGTCGGAACAGGAGAGCGCACGAGGGAGCTTCCAGGGGGAAACGCCTGGTATCTTTAT
AGTCCTGTCGGGTTTCGCCACCTCTGACTTGAGCGTCGATTTTTGTGATGCTCGTCAGGGGGGCGGAGCC
TATGGAAAAACGCCAGCAACGCGGCCTTTTTACGGTTCCTGGCCTTTTGCTGGCCTTTTGCTCACATGTT
CTTTCCTGCGTTATCCCCTGATTGACTTGGGTCGCTCTTCCTGTGGATGCGCAGATGCCCTGCGTAAGCG
GGTGTGGGCGGACAATAAAGTCTTAAACTGAACAAAATAGATCTAAACTATGACAATAAAGTCTTAAACT
AGACAGAATAGTTGTAAACTGAAATCAGTCCAGTTATGCTGTGAAAAAGCATACTGGACTTTTGTTATGG
CTAAAGCAAACTCTTCATTTTCTGAAGTGCAAATTGCCCGTCGTATTAAAGAGGGGCGTGGCCAAGGGCA
TGTAAAGACTATATTCGCGGCGTTGTGACAATTTACCGAACAACTCCGCGGCCGGGAAGCCGATCTCGGC
TTGAACGAATTGTTAGGTGGCGGTACTTGGGTCGATATCAAAGTGCATCACTTCTTCCCGTATGCCCAAC
TTTGTATAGAGAGCCACTGCGGGATCGTCACCGTAATCTGCTTGCACGTAGATCACATAAGCACCAAGCG
CGTTGGCCTCATGCTTGAGGAGATTGATGAGCGCGGTGGCAATGCCCTGCCTCCGGTGCTCGCCGGAGAC
TGCGAGATCATAGATATAGATCTCACTACGCGGCTGCTCAAACTTGGGCAGAACGTAAGCCGCGAGAGCG
CCAACAACCGCTTCTTGGTCGAAGGCAGCAAGCGCGATGAATGTCTTACTACGGAGCAAGTTCCCGAGGT
AATCGGAGTCCGGCTGATGTTGGGAGTAGGTGGCTACGTCTCCGAACTCACGACCGAAAAGATCAAGAGC
AGCCCGCATGGATTTGACTTGGTCAGGGCCGAGCCTACATGTGCGAATGATGCCCATACTTGAGCCACCT
AACTTTGTTTTAGGGCGACTGCCCTGCTGCGTAACATCGTTGCTGCTGCGTAACATCGTTGCTGCTCCAT
AACATCAAACATCGACCCACGGCGTAACGCGCTTGCTGCTTGGATGCCCGAGGCATAGACTGTACAAAAA
AACAGTCATAACAAGCCATGAAAACCGCCACTGCGCCGTTACCACCGCTGCGTTCGGTCAAGGTTCTGGA
CCAGTTGCGTGAGCGCATACGCTACTTGCATTACAGTTTACGAACCGAACAGGCTTATGTCAACTGGGTT
CGTGCCTTCATCCGTTTCCACGGTGTGCGTCACCCGGCAACCTTGGGCAGCAGCGAAGTCGCCATAACTT
CGTATAGCATACATTATACGAAGTTATCTGTAACTATAACGGTCCTAAGGTAGCGAGTTTAAACACTAGT
ATCGATTCGCGACCTACTCCGGAATATTAATAGATCATGGAGATAATTAAAATGATAACCATCTCGCAAA
TAAATAAGTATTTTACTGTTTTCGTAACAGTTTTGTAATAAAAAAACCTATAAATATTCCGGATTATTCA
TACCGTCCCACCATCGGGCGCGGATCCCGGTCCGAAGCGCGCGGAATTCATGGGTGCAGTGCTTCGCAGC
TTGCTCGCCTGTTCCTTCTGCGTCCTGCTGCGTGCTGCGGGTACCGCTAGCCTCGAGGCATGCGTCGACT
CTAGAGACTACAAAGACCATGACGGTGATTATAAAGATCATGACATCGATTACAAGGATGACGATGACAA
GTAAAAGCTTGTCGAGAAGTACTAGAGGATCATAATCAGCCATACCACATTTGTAGAGGTTTTACTTGCT
TTAAAAAACCTCCCACACCTCCCCCTGAACCTGAAACATAAAATGAATGCAATTGTTGTTGTTAACTTGT
TTATTGCAGCTTATAATGGTTACAAATAAAGCAATAGCATCACAAATTTCACAAATAAAGCATTTTTTTC
ACTGCATTCTAGTTGTGGTTTGTCCAAACTCATCAATGTATCTTATCATGTCTGGATCTGATCACTGCTT
GAGCCTAGAAGATCCGGCTGCTAACAAAGCCCGAAAGGAAGCTGAGTTGGCTGCTGCCACCGCTGAGCAA
TAACTATCATAACCCCTAGGGTATACCCATCTAATTGGAACCAGATAAGTGAAATCTAGTTCCAAACTAT
TTTGTCATTTTTAATTTTCGTATTAGCTTACGACGCTACACCCAGTTCCCATCTATTTTGTCACTCTTCC
CTAAATAATCCTTAAAAACTCCATTTCCACCCCTCCCAGTTCCCAACTATTTTGTCCGCCCACA
Features (pLannotate 1.2.2; 11 found; start..end, strand, type, name):
    190..778     +  rep_origin     ori: high-copy-number ColE1/pMB1/pBR322/pUC origin of replication
    913..1136    -  mobile_element Tn7R: mini-Tn7 element (right end of the Tn7 transposon) Tn7
   1203..1736    -  CDS            GmR: gentamycin acetyltransferase; aacC1; confers resistance to gentamycin
   1925..1953    -  promoter       Pc promoter: intI1 (promoter lies within the coding sequence); class 1 integron promoter
   2024..2057    +  protein_bind   loxP: Cre-mediated recombination occurs in the 8-bp core sequence (GCATACAT). Cre recombinase
   2134..2225    +  promoter       polyhedrin promoter: polh from Autographa californica; promoter for the baculovirus polyhedrin gene
   2386..2451    +  CDS            3xFLAG: three tandem FLAG® epitope tags, followed by an enterokinase cleavage site
   2478..2561    +  CDS            large T antigen (fragment): large T antigen from SV40 (simian virus 40)
   2584..2718    +  polyA_signal   SV40 poly(A) signal: SV40 polyadenylation signal
   2747..2796    +  CDS            SET1 (fragment): solubility-enhancement tag derived from T7 phage gene 10B
   2839..3004    -  mobile_element Tn7L: mini-Tn7 element (left end of the Tn7 transposon) Tn7
