[The description below was written by a language model from this plasmid's Addgene catalogue record and pLannotate feature annotations shown in this document.]
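Description:
pGS_C_3xFLAG is a compact (about 3.0 kb) insect-cell expression and baculovirus transfer vector built on the pACEBac1 backbone. It is propagated in E. coli through a high-copy ColE1/pUC-type origin and selected with gentamicin, the resistance coming from a gentamicin acetyltransferase gene (aacC1) driven by the class 1 integron Pc promoter. The resistance gene and the expression cassette lie between the right and left ends of a mini-Tn7 element (Tn7R and Tn7L). This arrangement allows Tn7-mediated transposition of the region into a baculoviral genome maintained as a bacmid, the usual route to recombinant baculovirus. A single loxP site upstream of the expression cassette permits Cre-mediated fusion with other loxP-bearing plasmids, a feature used to assemble multi-gene constructs.

The expression cassette uses the very late, strong polyhedrin promoter from Autographa californica nucleopolyhedrovirus and terminates in an SV40 polyadenylation signal. Between them sits a 165 bp synthetic insert consisting of the LRP6 signal peptide, a multiple cloning site linker and a 3xFLAG tag. A coding sequence cloned into the linker is therefore expressed with an N-terminal signal peptide that directs it into the secretory pathway and a C-terminal 3xFLAG epitope for detection and affinity purification. The signal peptide and linker are not annotated in the automated feature table but are listed in the catalogue entry. The short large T antigen and SET1 fragments called by the annotation software are probably incidental matches within the SV40 terminator region and backbone rather than functional elements. The vector is intended for producing type I signal-peptide-dependent proteins, such as membrane receptors, in baculovirus/insect cell systems.
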