Addgene plasmid #101653: pGS_C_3xFLAG
Purpose: Expression of type I signal-peptide containing proteins with C-terminal 3xFLAG-tag in insect cells
Depositing lab: Monika Golas & Bjoern Sander. Depositing organization: Aarhus University. Publication: Vectors for Expression of Signal Peptide-Dependent Proteins in Baculovirus/Insect Cell Systems and Their Application to Expression and Purification of the High-Affinity Immunoglobulin Gamma Fc Receptor I in Complex with Its Gamma Chain. Le LTM, Nyengaard JR, Golas MM, Sander B. Mol Biotechnol. 2018 Jan;60(1):31-40. doi: 10.1007/s12033-017-0041-8. PubMed 29143175.
Backbone
  Vector backbone: pACEBac1
  Total vector size (bp): 3004
  Vector type: Insect Expression
Growth in bacteria
  Bacterial resistance: Gentamicin, 10 μg/mL
  Growth temperature: 37°C
  Growth strain: DH5alpha
  Copy number: Unknown
Gene/Insert
  Gene/Insert name: LRP6 Signal peptide, MCS linker, 3xFLAG tag
  Species: Synthetic
  Insert size (bp): 165
  Tag / fusion protein: 3xFLAG tag (C terminal on insert)
Terms and licenses: Academic/Nonprofit Terms; Industry Terms: Not Available to Industry
How to cite: pGS_C_3xFLAG was a gift from Monika Golas & Bjoern Sander (Addgene plasmid # 101653 ; http://n2t.net/addgene:101653 ; RRID:Addgene_101653)
